>Addgene plasmid #207816 | p667-UBC-NRF3-V5-miniTurbo | addgene full sequence | sequence record 417848 | Addgene NGS Result
AGGTGGCACTTTTCGGGGAAATGTGCGCGGAACCCCTATTTGTTTATTTTTCTAAATACATTCAAATATG
TATCCGCTCATGAGACAATAACCCTGATAAATGCTTCAATAATATTGAAAAAGGAAGAGTATGAGTATTC
AACATTTCCGTGTCGCCCTTATTCCCTTTTTTGCGGCATTTTGCCTTCCTGTTTTTGCTCACCCAGAAAC
GCTGGTGAAAGTAAAAGATGCTGAAGATCAGTTGGGTGCACGAGTGGGTTACATCGAACTGGATCTCAAC
AGCGGTAAGATCCTTGAGAGTTTTCGCCCCGAAGAACGTTTTCCAATGATGAGCACTTTTAAAGTTCTGC
TATGTGGCGCGGTATTATCCCGTATTGACGCCGGGCAAGAGCAACTCGGTCGCCGCATACACTATTCTCA
GAATGACTTGGTTGAGTACTCACCAGTCACAGAAAAGCATCTTACGGATGGCATGACAGTAAGAGAATTA
TGCAGTGCTGCCATAACCATGAGTGATAACACTGCGGCCAACTTACTTCTGACAACGATCGGAGGACCGA
AGGAGCTAACCGCTTTTTTGCACAACATGGGGGATCATGTAACTCGCCTTGATCGTTGGGAACCGGAGCT
GAATGAAGCCATACCAAACGACGAGCGTGACACCACGATGCCTGTAGCAATGGCAACAACGTTGCGCAAA
CTATTAACTGGCGAACTACTTACTCTAGCTTCCCGGCAACAATTAATAGACTGGATGGAGGCGGATAAAG
TTGCAGGACCACTTCTGCGCTCGGCCCTTCCGGCTGGCTGGTTTATTGCTGATAAATCTGGAGCCGGTGA
GCGTGGGTCTCGCGGTATCATTGCAGCACTGGGGCCAGATGGTAAGCCCTCCCGTATCGTAGTTATCTAC
ACGACGGGGAGTCAGGCAACTATGGATGAACGAAATAGACAGATCGCTGAGATAGGTGCCTCACTGATTA
AGCATTGGTAACTGTCAGACCAAGTTTACTCATATATACTTTAGATTGATTTAAAACTTCATTTTTAATT
TAAAAGGATCTAGGTGAAGATCCTTTTTGATAATCTCATGACCAAAATCCCTTAACGTGAGTTTTCGTTC
CACTGAGCGTCAGACCCCGTAGAAAAGATCAAAGGATCTTCTTGAGATCCTTTTTTTCTGCGCGTAATCT
GCTGCTTGCAAACAAAAAAACCACCGCTACCAGCGGTGGTTTGTTTGCCGGATCAAGAGCTACCAACTCT
TTTTCCGAAGGTAACTGGCTTCAGCAGAGCGCAGATACCAAATACTGTTCTTCTAGTGTAGCCGTAGTTA
GGCCACCACTTCAAGAACTCTGTAGCACCGCCTACATACCTCGCTCTGCTAATCCTGTTACCAGTGGCTG
CTGCCAGTGGCGATAAGTCGTGTCTTACCGGGTTGGACTCAAGACGATAGTTACCGGATAAGGCGCAGCG
GTCGGGCTGAACGGGGGGTTCGTGCACACAGCCCAGCTTGGAGCGAACGACCTACACCGAACTGAGATAC
CTACAGCGTGAGCTATGAGAAAGCGCCACGCTTCCCGAAGGGAGAAAGGCGGACAGGTATCCGGTAAGCG
GCAGGGTCGGAACAGGAGAGCGCACGAGGGAGCTTCCAGGGGGAAACGCCTGGTATCTTTATAGTCCTGT
CGGGTTTCGCCACCTCTGACTTGAGCGTCGATTTTTGTGATGCTCGTCAGGGGGGCGGAGCCTATGGAAA
AACGCCAGCAACGCGGCCTTTTTACGGTTCCTGGCCTTTTGCTGGCCTTTTGCTCACATGTTCTTTCCTG
CGTTATCCCCTGATTCTGTGGATAACCGTATTACCGCCTTTGAGTGAGCTGATACCGCTCGCCGCAGCCG
AACGACCGAGCGCAGCGAGTCAGTGAGCGAGGAAGCGGAAGAGCGCCCAATACGCAAACCGCCTCTCCCC
GCGCGTTGGCCGATTCATTAATGCAGCTGGCACGACAGGTTTCCCGACTGGAAAGCGGGCAGTGAGCGCA
ACGCAATTAATGTGAGTTAGCTCACTCATTAGGCACCCCAGGCTTTACACTTTATGCTTCCGGCTCGTAT
GTTGTGTGGAATTGTGAGCGGATAACAATTTCACACAGGAAACAGCTATGACCATGATTACGCCAAGCGC
GCAATTAACCCTCACTAAAGGGAACAAAAGCTGGAGCTGCAAGCTTAATGTAGTCTTATGCAATACTCTT
GTAGTCTTGCAACATGGTAACGATGAGTTAGCAACATGCCTTACAAGGAGAGAAAAAGCACCGTGCATGC
CGATTGGTGGAAGTAAGGTGGTACGATCGTGCCTTATTAGGAAGGCAACAGACGGGTCTGACATGGATTG
GACGAACCACTGAATTGCCGCATTGCAGAGATATTGTATTTAAGTGCCTAGCTCGATACATAAACGGGTC
TCTCTGGTTAGACCAGATCTGAGCCTGGGAGCTCTCTGGCTAACTAGGGAACCCACTGCTTAAGCCTCAA
TAAAGCTTGCCTTGAGTGCTTCAAGTAGTGTGTGCCCGTCTGTTGTGTGACTCTGGTAACTAGAGATCCC
TCAGACCCTTTTAGTCAGTGTGGAAAATCTCTAGCAGTGGCGCCCGAACAGGGACTTGAAAGCGAAAGGG
AAACCAGAGGAGCTCTCTCGACGCAGGACTCGGCTTGCTGAAGCGCGCACGGCAAGAGGCGAGGGGCGGC
GACTGGTGAGTACGCCAAAAATTTTGACTAGCGGAGGCTAGAAGGAGAGAGATGGGTGCGAGAGCGTCAG
TATTAAGCGGGGGAGAATTAGATCGCGATGGGAAAAAATTCGGTTAAGGCCAGGGGGAAAGAAAAAATAT
AAATTAAAACATATAGTATGGGCAAGCAGGGAGCTAGAACGATTCGCAGTTAATCCTGGCCTGTTAGAAA
CATCAGAAGGCTGTAGACAAATACTGGGACAGCTACAACCATCCCTTCAGACAGGATCAGAAGAACTTAG
ATCATTATATAATACAGTAGCAACCCTCTATTGTGTGCATCAAAGGATAGAGATAAAAGACACCAAGGAA
GCTTTAGACAAGATAGAGGAAGAGCAAAACAAAAGTAAGACCACCGCACAGCAAGCGGCCGCTGATCTTC
AGACCTGGAGGAGGAGATATGAGGGACAATTGGAGAAGTGAATTATATAAATATAAAGTAGTAAAAATTG
AACCATTAGGAGTAGCACCCACCAAGGCAAAGAGAAGAGTGGTGCAGAGAGAAAAAAGAGCAGTGGGAAT
AGGAGCTTTGTTCCTTGGGTTCTTGGGAGCAGCAGGAAGCACTATGGGCGCAGCGTCAATGACGCTGACG
GTACAGGCCAGACAATTATTGTCTGGTATAGTGCAGCAGCAGAACAATTTGCTGAGGGCTATTGAGGCGC
AACAGCATCTGTTGCAACTCACAGTCTGGGGCATCAAGCAGCTCCAGGCAAGAATCCTGGCTGTGGAAAG
ATACCTAAAGGATCAACAGCTCCTGGGGATTTGGGGTTGCTCTGGAAAACTCATTTGCACCACTGCTGTG
CCTTGGAATGCTAGTTGGAGTAATAAATCTCTGGAACAGATTTGGAATCACACGACCTGGATGGAGTGGG
ACAGAGAAATTAACAATTACACAAGCTTAATACACTCCTTAATTGAAGAATCGCAAAACCAGCAAGAAAA
GAATGAACAAGAATTATTGGAATTAGATAAATGGGCAAGTTTGTGGAATTGGTTTAACATAACAAATTGG
CTGTGGTATATAAAATTATTCATAATGATAGTAGGAGGCTTGGTAGGTTTAAGAATAGTTTTTGCTGTAC
TTTCTATAGTGAATAGAGTTAGGCAGGGATATTCACCATTATCGTTTCAGACCCACCTCCCAACCCCGAG
GGGACCCGACAGGCCCGAAGGAATAGAAGAAGAAGGTGGAGAGAGAGACAGAGACAGATCCATTCGATTA
GTGAACGGATCTCGACGGTATCGGTTAACTTTTAAAAGAAAAGGGGGGATTGGGGGGTACAGTGCAGGGG
AAAGAATAGTAGACATAATAGCAACAGACATACAAACTAAAGAATTACAAAAACAAATTACAAAATTCAA
AATTTTATCGTCCAGTGTGGTGGAATTCTGCAGATATCAACTTTGTATAGAAAAGTTGGCCTCCGCGCCG
GGTTTTGGCGCCTCCCGCGGGCGCCCCCCTCCTCACGGCGAGCGCTGCCACGTCAGACGAAGGGCGCAGC
GAGCGTCCTGATCCTTCCGCCCGGACGCTCAGGACAGCGGCCCGCTGCTCATAAGACTCGGCCTTAGAAC
CCCAGTATCAGCAGAAGGACATTTTAGGACGGGACTTGGGTGACTCTAGGGCACTGGTTTTCTTTCCAGA
GAGCGGAACAGGCGAGGAAAAGTAGTCCCTTCTCGGCGATTCTGCGGAGGGATCTCCGTGGGGCGGTGAA
CGCCGATGATTATATAAGGACGCGCCGGGTGTGGCACAGCTAGTTCCGTCGCAGCCGGGATTTGGGTCGC
GGTTCTTGTTTGTGGATCGCTGTGATCGTCACTTGGTGAGTAGCGGGCTGCTGGGCTGGCCGGGGCTTTC
GTGGCCGCCGGGCCGCTCGGTGGGACGGAAGCGTGTGGAGAGACCGCCAAGGGCTGTAGTCTGGGTCCGC
GAGCAAGGTTGCCCTGAACTGGGGGTTGGGGGGAGCGCAGCAAAATGGCGGCTGTTCCCGAGTCTTGAAT
GGAAGACGCTTGTGAGGCGGGCTGTGAGGTCGTTGAAACAAGGTGGGGGGCATGGTGGGCGGCAAGAACC
CAAGGTCTTGAGGCCTTCGCTAATGCGGGAAAGCTCTTATTCGGGTGAGATGGGCTGGGGCACCATCTGG
GGACCCTGACGTGAAGTTTGTCACTGACTGGAGAACTCGGTTTGTCGTCTGTTGCGGGGGCGGCAGTTAT
GGCGGTGCCGTTGGGCAGTGCACCCGTACCTTTGGGAGCGCGCGCCCTCGTCGTGTCGTGACGTCACCCG
TTCTGTTGGCTTATAATGCAGGGTGGGGCCACCTGCCGGTAGGTGTGCGGTAGGCTTTTCTCCGTCGCAG
GACGCAGGGTTCGGGCCTAGGGTAGGCTCTCCTGAATCGACAGGCGCCGGACCTCTGGTGAGGGGAGGGA
TAAGTGAGGCGTCAGTTTCTTTGGTCGGTTTTATGTACCTATCTTCTTAAGTAGCTGAAGCTCCGGTTTT
GAACTATGCGCTCGGGGTTGGCGAGTGTGTTTTGTGAAGTTTTTTAGGCACCTTTTGAAATGTAATCATT
TGGGTCAATATGTAATTTTCAGTGTTAGACTAGTAAATTGTCCGCTAAATTCTGGCCGTTTTTGGCTTTT
TTGTTAGACGCAACTTTGTACAAAAAAGTTGGCATGAAGCACCTGAAGCGGTGGTGGTCGGCCGGCGGCG
GCCTCCTGCACCTCACCCTCCTGCTGAGCTTGGCGGGGCTCCGCGTAGACCTAGATCTTTACCTGCTGCT
GCCGCCACCCACCCTGCTGCAGGACGAGCTGCTGTTCCTGGGCGGCCCGGCCAGCTCCGCCTACGCGCTC
AGCCCCTTCTCGGCCTCGGGAGGGTGGGGGCGCGCGGGCCACTTGCACCCCAAGGGCCGGGAGCTGGACC
CTGCCGCGCCGCCCGAGGGCCAGCTGCTCCGGGAGGTGCGCGCGCTCGGGGTCCCCTTCGTCCCTCGCAC
CAGCGTGGATGCATGGCTGGTGCACAGCGTGGCTGCCGGGAGCGCGGACGAGGCCCACGGGCTGCTCGGC
GCCGCCGCCGCCTCGTCCACCGGAGGAGCCGGCGCCAGCGTGGACGGCGGCAGCCAGGCTGTGCAGGGGG
GCGGCGGGGACCCCCGAGCGGCTCGGAGTGGCCCCTTGGACGCCGGGGAAGAGGAGAAGGCACCCGCGGA
ACCGACGGCTCAGGTGCCGGACGCTGGCGGATGTGCGAGCGAGGAGAATGGGGTACTAAGAGAAAAGCAC
GAAGCTGTGGATCATAGTTCCCAGCATGAGGAAAATGAAGAAAGGGTGTCAGCCCAGAAGGAGAACTCAC
TTCAGCAGAATGATGATGATGAAAACAAAATAGCAGAGAAACCTGACTGGGAGGCAGAAAAGACCACTGA
ATCTAGAAATGAGAGACATCTGAATGGGACAGATACTTCTTTCTCTCTGGAAGACTTATTCCAGTTGCTT
TCATCACAGCCTGAAAATTCACTGGAGGGCATCTCATTGGGAGATATTCCTCTTCCAGGCAGTATCAGTG
ATGGCATGAATTCTTCAGCACATTATCATGTAAACTTCAGCCAGGCTATAAGTCAGGATGTGAATCTTCA
TGAGGCCATCTTGCTTTGTCCCAACAATACATTTAGAAGAGATCCAACAGCAAGGACTTCACAGTCACAA
GAACCATTTCTGCAGTTAAATTCTCATACCACCAATCCTGAGCAAACCCTTCCTGGAACTAATTTGACAG
GATTTCTTTCACCGGTTGACAATCATATGAGGAATCTAACAAGCCAAGACCTACTGTATGACCTTGACAT
AAATATATTTGATGAGATAAACTTAATGTCATTGGCCACAGAAGACAACTTTGATCCAATCGATGTTTCT
CAGCTTTTTGATGAACCAGATTCTGATTCTGGCCTTTCTTTAGATTCAAGTCACAATAATACCTCTGTCA
TCAAGTCTAATTCCTCTCACTCTGTGTGTGATGAAGGTGCTATAGGTTATTGCACTGACCATGAATCTAG
TTCCCATCATGACTTAGAAGGTGCTGTAGGTGGCTACTACCCAGAACCCAGTAAGCTTTGTCACTTGGAT
CAAAGTGATTCTGATTTCCATGGAGATCTTACATTTCAACACGTATTTCATAACCACACTTACCACTTAC
AGCCAACTGCACCAGAATCTACTTCTGAACCTTTTCCGTGGCCTGGGAAGTCACAGAAGATAAGGAGTAG
ATACCTTGAAGACACAGATAGAAACTTGAGCCGTGATGAACAGCGTGCTAAAGCTTTGCATATCCCTTTT
TCTGTAGATGAAATTGTCGGCATGCCTGTTGATTCTTTCAATAGCATGTTAAGTAGATATTATCTGACAG
ACCTACAAGTCTCACTTATCCGTGACATCAGACGAAGAGGGAAAAATAAAGTTGCTGCGCAGAACTGTCG
TAAACGCAAATTGGACATAATTTTGAATTTAGAAGATGATGTATGTAACTTGCAAGCAAAGAAGGAAACT
CTTAAGAGAGAGCAAGCACAATGTAACAAAGCTATTAACATAATGAAACAGAAACTGCATGACCTTTATC
ATGATATTTTTAGTAGATTAAGAGATGACCAAGGTAGGCCAGTCAATCCCAACCACTATGCTCTCCAGTG
TACCCATGATGGAAGTATCTTGATAGTACCCAAAGAACTGGTGGCCTCAGGCCACAAAAAGGAAACCCAA
AAGGGAAAGAGAAAGGCACCAACTTTCTTGTACAAAGTGGGCGGCAAGCCCATCCCCAACCCCCTGCTGG
GCCTGGACAGCACCGCTAGCATCCCGCTGCTGAACGCTAAACAGATTCTGGGACAGCTGGACGGCGGGAG
CGTGGCAGTCCTGCCTGTGGTCGACTCCACCAATCAGTACCTGCTGGATCGAATCGGCGAGCTGAAGAGT
GGGGATGCTTGCATTGCAGAATATCAGCAGGCAGGGAGAGGAAGCAGAGGGAGGAAATGGTTCTCTCCTT
TTGGAGCTAACCTGTACCTGAGTATGTTTTGGCGCCTGAAGCGGGGACCAGCAGCAATCGGCCTGGGCCC
GGTCATCGGAATTGTCATGGCAGAAGCGCTGCGAAAGCTGGGAGCAGACAAGGTGCGAGTCAAATGGCCC
AATGACCTGTATCTGCAGGATAGAAAGCTGGCAGGCATCCTGGTGGAGCTGGCCGGAATAACAGGCGATG
CTGCACAGATCGTCATTGGCGCCGGGATTAACGTGGCTATGAGGCGCGTGGAGGAAAGCGTGGTCAATCA
GGGCTGGATCACACTGCAGGAAGCAGGGATTAACCTGGACAGGAATACTCTGGCCGCTATGCTGATCCGA
GAGCTGCGGGCAGCCCTGGAACTGTTCGAGCAGGAAGGCCTGGCTCCATATCTGTCACGGTGGGAGAAGC
TGGATAACTTCATCAATAGACCCGTGAAGCTGATCATTGGGGACAAAGAGATTTTCGGGATTAGCCGGGG
GATTGATAAACAGGGAGCCCTGCTGCTGGAACAGGACGGAGTTATCAAACCCTGGATGGGCGGAGAAATC
AGTCTGCGGTCTGCCGAAAAGTAAGCCAACTTTATTATACATAGTTGATATCCAGCACAGTGGCGGCCGC
TCGACAATCAACCTCTGGATTACAAAATTTGTGAAAGATTGACTGGTATTCTTAACTATGTTGCTCCTTT
TACGCTATGTGGATACGCTGCTTTAATGCCTTTGTATCATGCTATTGCTTCCCGTATGGCTTTCATTTTC
TCCTCCTTGTATAAATCCTGGTTGCTGTCTCTTTATGAGGAGTTGTGGCCCGTTGTCAGGCAACGTGGCG
TGGTGTGCACTGTGTTTGCTGACGCAACCCCCACTGGTTGGGGCATTGCCACCACCTGTCAGCTCCTTTC
CGGGACTTTCGCTTTCCCCCTCCCTATTGCCACGGCGGAACTCATCGCCGCCTGCCTTGCCCGCTGCTGG
ACAGGGGCTCGGCTGTTGGGCACTGACAATTCCGTGGTGTTGTCGGGGAAGCTGACGTCCTTTCCATGGC
TGCTCGCCTGTGTTGCCACCTGGATTCTGCGCGGGACGTCCTTCTGCTACGTCCCTTCGGCCCTCAATCC
AGCGGACCTTCCTTCCCGCGGCCTGCTGCCGGCTCTGCGGCCTCTTCCGCGTCTTCGCCTTCGCCCTCAG
ACGAGTCGGATCTCCCTTTGGGCCGCCTCCCCGCCTGGAATTCTACCGGGTAGGGGAGGCGCTTTTCCCA
AGGCAGTCTGGAGCATGCGCTTTAGCAGCCCCGCTGGGCACTTGGCGCTACACAAGTGGCCTCTGGCCTC
GCACACATTCCACATCCACCGGTAGGCGCCAACCGGCTCCGTTCTTTGGTGGCCCCTTCGCGCCACCTTC
TACTCCTCCCCTAGTCAGGAAGTTCCCCCCCGCCCCGCAGCTCGCGTCGTGCAGGACGTGACAAATGGAA
GTAGCACGTCTCACTAGTCTCGTGCAGATGGACAGCACCGCTGAGCAATGGAAGCGGGTAGGCCTTTGGG
GCAGCGGCCAATAGCAGCTTTGCTCCTTCGCTTTCTGGGCTCAGAGGCTGGGAAGGGGTGGGTCCGGGGG
CGGGCTCAGGGGCGGGCTCAGGGGCGGGGCGGGCGCCCGAAGGTCCTCCGGAGGCCCGGCATTCTGCACG
CTTCAAAAGCGCACGTCTGCCGCGCTGTTCTCCTCTTCCTCATCTCCGGGCCTTTCGACCTGCAGCCCAA
GCTTACCATGACCGAGTACAAGCCCACGGTGCGCCTCGCCACCCGCGACGACGTCCCCAGGGCCGTACGC
ACCCTCGCCGCCGCGTTCGCCGACTACCCCGCCACGCGCCACACCGTCGATCCGGACCGCCACATCGAGC
GGGTCACCGAGCTGCAAGAACTCTTCCTCACGCGCGTCGGGCTCGACATCGGCAAGGTGTGGGTCGCGGA
CGACGGCGCCGCGGTGGCGGTCTGGACCACGCCGGAGAGCGTCGAAGCGGGGGCGGTGTTCGCCGAGATC
GGCCCGCGCATGGCCGAGTTGAGCGGTTCCCGGCTGGCCGCGCAGCAACAGATGGAAGGCCTCCTGGCGC
CGCACCGGCCCAAGGAGCCCGCGTGGTTCCTGGCCACCGTCGGCGTCTCGCCCGACCACCAGGGCAAGGG
TCTGGGCAGCGCCGTCGTGCTCCCCGGAGTGGAGGCGGCCGAGCGCGCCGGGGTGCCCGCCTTCCTGGAG
ACCTCCGCGCCCCGCAACCTCCCCTTCTACGAGCGGCTCGGCTTCACCGTCACCGCCGACGTCGAGGTGC
CCGAAGGACCGCGCACCTGGTGCATGACCCGCAAGCCCGGTGCCTGACGCCCGCCCCACGACCCGCAGCG
CCCGACCGAAAGGAGCGCACGACCCCATGCATCTCGAGGGCCCGGTACCTTTAAGACCAATGACTTACAA
GGCAGCTGTAGATCTTAGCCACTTTTTAAAAGAAAAGGGGGGACTGGAAGGGCTAGCTCACTCCCAACGA
AGACAAGATCTGCTTTTTGCTTGTACTGGGTCTCTCTGGTTAGACCAGATCTGAGCCTGGGAGCTCTCTG
GCTAACTAGGGAACCCACTGCTTAAGCCTCAATAAAGCTTGCCTTGAGTGCTTCAAGTAGTGTGTGCCCG
TCTGTTGTGTGACTCTGGTAACTAGAGATCCCTCAGACCCTTTTAGTCAGTGTGGAAAATCTCTAGCAGT
AGTAGTTCATGTCATCTTATTATTCAGTATTTATAACTTGCAAAGAAATGAATATCAGAGAGTGAGAGGA
ACTTGTTTATTGCAGCTTATAATGGTTACAAATAAAGCAATAGCATCACAAATTTCACAAATAAAGCATT
TTTTTCACTGCATTCTAGTTGTGGTTTGTCCAAACTCATCAATGTATCTTATCATGTCTGGCTCTAGCTA
TCCCGCCCCTAACTCCGCCCATCCCGCCCCTAACTCCGCCCAGTTCCGCCCATTCTCCGCCCCATGGCTG
ACTAATTTTTTTTATTTATGCAGAGGCCGAGGCCGCCTCGGCCTCTGAGCTATTCCAGAAGTAGTGAGGA
GGCTTTTTTGGAGGCCTAGGGACGTACCCAATTCGCCCTATAGTGAGTCGTATTACGCGCGCTCACTGGC
CGTCGTTTTACAACGTCGTGACTGGGAAAACCCTGGCGTTACCCAACTTAATCGCCTTGCAGCACATCCC
CCTTTCGCCAGCTGGCGTAATAGCGAAGAGGCCCGCACCGATCGCCCTTCCCAACAGTTGCGCAGCCTGA
ATGGCGAATGGG
[124 nt withheld, positions 11073-11196]
C
[91 nt withheld, positions 11198-11288]
A
[49 nt withheld, positions 11290-11338]
CCTTTGACGTTGGAGTCCACGTTCTTT
[37 nt withheld, positions 11366-11402]
ACCCTATCTCGGTCTATTCTTTTGATTTATAAGGGATTTTGCCGATTTCGGCCTATTGGTTAAAAAATGA
GCTGATTTAACAAAAATTTAACGCGAATTTTAACAAAATATTAACGCTTACAATTT
Features (pLannotate 1.2.2; 31 found; start..end, strand, type, name):
     26..130     +  promoter       AmpR promoter: bla
    131..991     +  CDS            AmpR: β-lactamase; bla; confers resistance to ampicillin, carbenicillin, and related antibiotics
   1162..1750    +  rep_origin     ori: high-copy-number ColE1/pMB1/pBR322/pUC origin of replication
   1933..2025    +  CDS            lacI (fragment): lac repressor; lacI; The lac repressor binds to the lac operator to inhibit transcription in E. coli. This inhibition can be relieved by adding lactose or isopropyl-β-D-thiogalactopyranoside (IPTG).
   2038..2059    +  protein_bind   CAP binding site: CAP binding activates transcription in the presence of cAMP. E. coli catabolite activator protein
   2074..2104    +  promoter       lac promoter: promoter for the E. coli lac operon
   2108..2130    +  protein_bind   lac operator (fragment): The lac repressor binds to the lac operator to inhibit transcription in E. coli. This inhibition can be relieved by adding lactose or isopropyl-β-D-thiogalactopyranoside (IPTG). lac repressor encoded by lacI
   2173..2191    +  promoter       T3 promoter: promoter for bacteriophage T3 RNA polymerase
   2219..2445    +  promoter       RSV promoter: Rous sarcoma virus enhancer/promoter
   2446..2626    +  LTR            5' LTR (truncated): truncated 5' long terminal repeat (LTR) from HIV-1
   2673..2798    +  misc_feature   HIV-1 Ψ: packaging signal of human immunodeficiency virus type 1
   2782..3145    +  CDS            HIV-1 gag (fragment): gag protein from human immunodeficiency virus 1; gag
   3291..3524    +  misc_feature   RRE: The Rev response element (RRE) of HIV-1 allows for Rev-dependent mRNA export from the nucleus to the cytoplasm.
   3901..4001    +  CDS            Rev (fragment): human immunodeficiency virus 1 (HIV-1) Rev protein; rev; enhances nuclear export of unspliced and incompletely spliced viral mRNAs
   4020..4136    +  misc_feature   cPPT/CTS: central polypurine tract and central termination sequence of HIV-1
   4168..4188    +  protein_bind   attB4: mutant version of attB; core recombination site for the Gateway® BP reaction BP Clonase™
   4188..5399    +  promoter       UbC promoter: human ubiquitin C promoter
   5401..5418    +  protein_bind   attL1 (fragment): mutant version of attL; recombination site for the Gateway® LR reaction LR Clonase™
   5424..7505    +  CDS            NFE2L3: NF2L3_HUMAN - Also known as NRF3. Experimental evidence at protein level: Swiss-Prot protein existence level 1. Activates erythroid-specific, globin gene expression. From Homo sapiens (Human).
   7513..7530    -  protein_bind   attB2 (fragment): mutant version of attB; core recombination site for the Gateway® BP reaction BP Clonase™
   7581..8351    +  CDS            miniTurbo: N-terminally truncated mutant of the E. coli biotin ligase BioID engineered for improved catalytic efficiency (Branon et al., 2018)
   8406..8994    +  misc_feature   WPRE: woodchuck hepatitis virus posttranscriptional regulatory element
   9008..9507    +  promoter       PGK promoter: mouse phosphoglycerate kinase 1 promoter
   9528..10127   +  CDS            PuroR: puromycin N-acetyltransferase; pac from Streptomyces alboniger; confers resistance to puromycin
  10195..10332   +  CDS            nef (fragment): NEF_HV1LA - Experimental evidence at protein level: Swiss-Prot protein existence level 1. Extracellular Nef protein targets CD4(+) T-lymphocytes for apoptosis by interacting with CXCR4 surface receptors. From Human immunodeficiency virus type 1 group M subtype B (isolate Lai) (HIV-1).
  10318..10498   +  LTR            5' LTR (truncated): truncated 5' long terminal repeat (LTR) from HIV-1
  10570..10691   +  polyA_signal   SV40 poly(A) signal: SV40 polyadenylation signal
  10731..10866   +  rep_origin     SV40 ori: SV40 origin of replication
  10887..10905   -  promoter       T7 promoter: promoter for bacteriophage T7 RNA polymerase
  10913..11068   +  CDS            lacZα (fragment): LacZα fragment of β-galactosidase; lacZ fragment
  11073..11501   +  rep_origin     f1 ori (sequence partly withheld): f1 bacteriophage origin of replication; arrow indicates direction of (+) strand synthesis
