[The description below was written by a language model from this plasmid's Addgene catalogue record and pLannotate feature annotations shown in this document.]
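Description:
p667-UBC-NRF3-V5-miniTurbo is an HIV-1-based lentiviral expression plasmid built on the pDest667 Gateway destination backbone, designed to deliver a C-terminally tagged human NRF3 (NFE2L3) for proximity-labelling experiments. In bacteria it is maintained through a high-copy ColE1/pUC-type origin and selected with ampicillin via the β-lactamase gene. An f1 origin, an SV40 origin and remnants of lac/lacZα and T3/T7 promoter sequences are carried over from the parental cloning vector.

The viral portion has the layout of a third-generation transfer vector: an RSV promoter drives a truncated 5' LTR, followed by the Ψ packaging signal with a partial gag region, the Rev response element for Rev-dependent nuclear export of the genomic RNA, and the cPPT/CTS. A second truncated LTR and an SV40 polyadenylation signal close the unit. Between the LTRs, the human ubiquitin C promoter, flanked by Gateway recombination scars (attB4 and an att1-type site), drives the full NFE2L3 coding sequence. An attB2 remnant joins this to the downstream tag. The catalogue lists the tag as V5-miniTurbo, although only miniTurbo was annotated in the feature table, and the V5 epitope presumably lies in the short gap before it. miniTurbo is an engineered, N-terminally truncated E. coli biotin ligase that rapidly biotinylates nearby proteins, allowing NRF3 neighbours and interactors to be captured on streptavidin and identified by mass spectrometry. A WPRE follows the fusion to enhance transcript expression, and a separate mouse PGK promoter drives puromycin N-acetyltransferase so that transduced mammalian cells can be selected with puromycin. The construct is intended for generating stable cell lines for proximity proteomic mapping of the NRF3 interaction network.
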