Addgene plasmid #207816: p667-UBC-NRF3-V5-miniTurbo
Purpose: C-terminal tagged NRF3 for miniTurbo proximity experiments
Depositing lab: Ben Major. Depositing organization: Washington University in Saint Louis. Publication: Proximity proteomic analysis of the NRF family reveals the Parkinson's disease protein ZNF746/PARIS as a co-complexed repressor of NRF2. LaPak KM, Saeidi S, Bok I, Wamsley NT, Plutzer IB, Bhatt DP, Luo J, Ashrafi G, Ben Major M. Sci Signal. 2023 Dec 12;16(815):eadi9018. doi: 10.1126/scisignal.adi9018. Epub 2023 Dec 12. PubMed 38085818.
Backbone
  Vector backbone: pDest667
  Backbone manufacturer: PEL
  Vector type: Lentiviral
  Selectable markers: Puromycin
Growth in bacteria
  Bacterial resistance: Ampicillin, 100 μg/mL
  Growth temperature: 30°C
  Growth strain: NEB Stable
  Copy number: High Copy
Gene/Insert
  Gene/Insert name: NRF3-V5-miniTurbo (alt name: NFE2L3)
  Species: H. sapiens (human)
  Entrez Gene: NFE2L3 (a.k.a. NRF3)
  Promoter: UBC
  Tag / fusion protein: V5-miniTurbo (C terminal on insert)
  Cloning method: Gateway Cloning
Terms and licenses: Academic/Nonprofit Terms; Industry Terms: Not Available to Industry
How to cite: p667-UBC-NRF3-V5-miniTurbo was a gift from Ben Major (Addgene plasmid # 207816 ; http://n2t.net/addgene:207816 ; RRID:Addgene_207816)
